Addgene plasmid #61230: pLentiX2-PURO-shGFP
Purpose: Lentivirus expressing shRNA to GFP
Depositing lab: Reuben Shaw. Depositing organization: Salk Institute for Biological Studies. Publication: An AMPK-independent signaling pathway downstream of the LKB1 tumor suppressor controls Snail1 and metastatic potential. Goodwin JM, Svensson RU, Lou HJ, Winslow MM, Turk BE, Shaw RJ. Mol Cell. 2014 Aug 7;55(3):436-50. doi: 10.1016/j.molcel.2014.06.021. Epub 2014 Jul 17. PubMed 25042806.
Backbone
  Vector backbone: pLentiX2-PURO
  Backbone manufacturer: Eric Campeau
  Vector type: Lentiviral
  Selectable markers: Puromycin
Growth in bacteria
  Bacterial resistance: Ampicillin, 100 μg/mL
  Growth temperature: 30°C
  Growth strain: Stbl3
  Copy number: High Copy
Gene/Insert
  Gene/Insert name: GFP
  gRNA/shRNA sequence: GAAGCAGCACGACTTCTTCT
  Species: Synthetic
  Promoter: H1/TO
  Cloning method: Gateway Cloning
  Sequencing primers: 5′ H1
Terms and licenses: Academic/Nonprofit Terms; Industry Terms: Not Available to Industry
How to cite: pLentiX2-PURO-shGFP was a gift from Reuben Shaw (Addgene plasmid # 61230 ; http://n2t.net/addgene:61230 ; RRID:Addgene_61230)
