[The description below was written by a language model from this plasmid's Addgene catalogue record.]
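Description:
pLentiX2-PURO-shGFP is a lentiviral transfer plasmid built on the pLentiX2-PURO backbone for delivering a short hairpin RNA directed against GFP into mammalian cells. It is maintained in bacteria as a high-copy plasmid under ampicillin selection, and the record specifies a recombination-deficient host strain, a common choice for lentiviral vectors because their repeated long terminal repeat sequences are prone to rearrangement. After packaging into virus and integration into target cells, transduced cells can be selected with puromycin. The record does not state which promoter drives the puromycin resistance gene, and no feature table is available to confirm the viral elements, origin of replication or other backbone details.

The payload is a synthetic shRNA targeting GFP, introduced into the backbone by Gateway recombination and expressed from an H1/TO promoter. H1 is an RNA polymerase III promoter well suited to producing short, defined transcripts such as hairpins, and the TO designation indicates a version carrying tetracycline operator sequence. In cells that express the Tet repressor, such a promoter is silenced until tetracycline or doxycycline is added, whereas in cells lacking the repressor it behaves constitutively. The record does not indicate that the repressor is encoded on this plasmid.

Since GFP is not an endogenous mammalian gene, a construct of this kind is typically used as a non-targeting negative control alongside shRNAs against cellular genes, or to knock down GFP in reporter-expressing cells as a check on knockdown efficiency. The record itself states only that it is a lentivirus expressing shRNA to GFP, deposited in connection with a study of LKB1 tumor suppressor signaling and metastatic potential.
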