>Addgene plasmid #61230 | pLentiX2-PURO-shGFP | addgene partial sequence | sequence record 107599 | Puro-F2 5'-ctcggcttcaccgtcacc-3'
CATGACCCGCAAGCCCGGTGCCTGACGCCCGCCCCACGACCCGCAGCGCCCGACCGAAAGGAGCGCACGA
CCCCATGCATCTCGAGGGCCCGGTACCTTTAAGACCAATGACTTACAAGGCAGCTGTAGATCTTAGCCAC
TTTTTAAAAGAAAAGGGGGGACTGGAAGGGCTAGACTCGAGCGGCCGCCACTGTGCTGGATATCAACCAC
TTTGTACAAGAAAGCTGGGTCTAGATATCTCGAGTGCGGCCGCGAATTCCACCACACTGGACTAGTGGAT
CCGAGCTCGGTACCAAGCTTTTCCAAAAAGAAGCAGCACGACTTCTTCTCTCTTGAAGAAGAAGTCGTGC
TGCTTCGGGGATCTCTATCACTGATAGGGAACTTATAAGATTCCCAAATCCAAAGACATTTCACGTTTAT
GGTGATTTCCCAGAACACATAGCGACATGCAAATATTGCAGGGCGCCACTCCCCTGTCCCTCACAGCCAT
CTTCCTGCCAGGGCGCACGCGCGCTGGGTGTTCCCGCCTAGTGACACTGGGCCCGCGATTCCTTGGAGCG
GGTTGATGACGTCAGCGTTCGAATTCGGTACCGGATCCAGTCGACTGAATTGGTTCCTTTAAAGCCTGCT
TTTTTGTACAAACTTGTTGATATCTGCAGAATTCCACCACACTGGACTAGCTCACTCCCAACGAAGACAA
GATCTGCTTTTTGCTTGTACTGGGTCTCTCTGGTTAGACCAGATCTGAGCC
